Addgene plasmid #73407: pET28b-LanCL2 (6xHis-LanCL2)
Purpose: Expresses His tagged LanCL2
Depositing lab: Jie Chen. Depositing organization: University of Illinois at Urbana-Champaign. Publication: Lanthionine synthetase C-like protein 2 (LanCL2) is a novel regulator of Akt. Zeng M, van der Donk WA, Chen J. Mol Biol Cell. 2014 Dec 1;25(24):3954-61. doi: 10.1091/mbc.E14-01-0004. Epub 2014 Oct 1. PubMed 25273559.
Backbone
  Vector backbone: pET28b
  Vector type: Bacterial Expression
Growth in bacteria
  Bacterial resistance: Kanamycin, 50 μg/mL
  Growth temperature: 37°C
  Growth strain: DH5alpha
  Copy number: Unknown
Gene/Insert
  Gene/Insert name: LanCL2
  Species: H. sapiens (human)
  Entrez Gene: LANCL2 (a.k.a. GPR69B, TASP)
  Promoter: T7
  Tag / fusion protein: 6xHis (N terminal on backbone)
  Cloning method: Unknown
  Sequencing primers: 5′ T7; 3′ T7term
Terms and licenses: Academic/Nonprofit Terms; Industry Terms: Not Available to Industry
How to cite: pET28b-LanCL2 (6xHis-LanCL2) was a gift from Jie Chen (Addgene plasmid # 73407 ; http://n2t.net/addgene:73407 ; RRID:Addgene_73407)
