[The description below was written by a language model from this plasmid's Addgene catalogue record.]
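Description:
pET28b-LanCL2 (6xHis-LanCL2) is a bacterial expression plasmid built on the pET28b backbone and carrying the human LANCL2 coding sequence (lanthionine synthetase C-like protein 2, also known as GPR69B or TASP). It is selected in bacteria with kanamycin and is maintained in a standard cloning strain, DH5alpha. The record lists the copy number as unknown and gives no feature table, so the origin of replication and other backbone elements are not itemised here. The cloning method and the restriction sites used to insert the gene are also not recorded.

Expression of the insert is driven by the T7 promoter, so transcription depends on T7 RNA polymerase. In general, pET-series plasmids are therefore propagated in a strain lacking the polymerase and moved into a host that supplies it, commonly a DE3 lysogen, when protein production is wanted. The LanCL2 open reading frame is fused at its N terminus to a 6xHis tag contributed by the backbone, which allows the recombinant protein to be captured by immobilised metal affinity chromatography and detected with anti-His reagents. The insert can be sequenced from both ends using the standard T7 promoter and T7 terminator primer sites, consistent with its position between those two elements of the pET expression cassette.

The stated purpose is simply to express His-tagged LanCL2. The plasmid was deposited in connection with work identifying LanCL2 as a regulator of the kinase Akt, which suggests use as a source of purified recombinant human LanCL2 for biochemical studies, although the record does not specify particular assays.
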