>Addgene plasmid #73407 | pET28b-LanCL2 (6xHis-LanCL2) | addgene partial sequence | sequence record 142562 | T7 5'-TAATACGACTCACTATAGGG-3'
ATTTTGTTTACTTTAAGAAGGAGATATACCATGGGCAGCAGCCATCATCATCATCATCACAGCAGCGGCC
TGGTGCCGCGCGGCAGCCATATGGGCGAGACCATGTCAAAGAGGCTGAAGCTCCACCTGGGAGGGGAGGC
AGAAATGGAGGAACGGGCGTTCGTCAACCCCTTCCCGGACTACGAGGCCGCCGCCGGGGCGCTGCTCGCC
TCCGGAGCGGCCGAAGAGACAGGCTGTGTTCGTCCCCCGGCCACCCCGGATGAGCCCGGCCTCCCTTTTC
ATCAGGACGGGAAGATCATTCATAATTTCATAAGACGGATCCAGACCAAAATTAAAGATCTTCTGCAGCA
AATGGAAGAAGGGCTGAAGACAGCTGATCCCCATGACTGCTCTGCTTATACTGGCTGGACAGGCATAGCC
CTTTTGTACCTGCAGTTGTACCGGGTCACATGTGACCAAACCTACCTGCTCCGATCCCTGGATTACGTAA
AAAGAACACTTCGGAATCTGAATGGCCGCAGGGTCACCTTCCTCTGTGGGGATGCTGGCCCCCTGGCTGT
TGGAGCTGTGATTTATCACAAACTCAGAAGTGACTGTGAGTCCCAGGAATGTGTCACAAAACTTTTGCAG
CTCCAGAGATCGGTTGTCTGCCAAGAATCAGACCTTCCTGATGAGCTGCTTTATGGACGGGCAGGTTATC
TGTATGCCTTACTGTACCTGAACACAGAGATAGGTCCAGGCACCGTGTGTGAGTCAGCTA
