>Addgene plasmid #73407 | pET28b-LanCL2 (6xHis-LanCL2) | addgene partial sequence | sequence record 142563 | T7term 5'-GCTAGTTATTGCTCAGCGG-3'
TCTTTCGGGCTTTGTTAGCAGCCGGATCTCAGTGGTGGTGGTGGTGGTGCTCGAGTTAATCCCTCTTCGA
AGAGTCAAGTTCAAATGCTGGAAACCGTGATGTCTCTGGTCCCAGGACATCAGAGAGAAAGTGAATAGCG
CCAGCCATGCCTTCAAAGAGCGAATAGGGTCTGTCAGGAATGCGGCACCCGTGTGCTCCGTAATCTAGAC
ACCACTCTGCAAACTTGCAAGCTCGGTAGAGGTACTTCTTATCCTGCGTGAGACGGTAAAGGGACAGGAA
GGAATAGCCGTTGCCAGCAGTCCCATGGCATATCCCGTAGCCCTTCCGCAGCAAACCTCGCTGCCAAATC
ACATCGCTACACTCCATGGCCTCTTTCAAGTACTTCTCCTCCTTAAAGACCTTGTACGCCTGCATGAGCA
TGTGGATGACCCCCGGGGCGCCGTGGCACCAGTGCACCAGCCGGTCTGTTTCATTGCTTAATGATGATGG
GTAATTCCCAGATCGGAATTTTTTGTGGCGCACATAATCAATACTGGGTTTCACCATTTCTGTCAAGGTT
TCTTGGTCCACTTTTGCTGCCGGCTGCATTAACATATAGTAAATTCCAGCCATGCCATGGGCTGCTCCAA
CGTACTGCTTCCGGTGCCACTGGTACAACAGCGGGCAGCGCTCCGTTTTTCTTTCTTCCCTTGACAAAGT
CTTACCCGATTCAATAATAGCATTGACTACCTCTTTAATAGCTGACTCACACACGGTGCCTGGACCTATC
TCTGTGTTCAGGTACAGTAAGGCATACAGATAACCTGCCCGTCCATAAAGCAGCTCATCAGGAAGGTCTG
ATTCTTGGCAGACAACCGATCTCTGGAGCTGCAAAAGTTTTGTGACACATTCCTGGGACTCACAGTCACT
TCTGAGTTTGTGATAAATCACAGCTCCAACAGCCAGGGG
